>Addgene plasmid #221827 | pdU6-2_sgRNA1-d5-HT2BR | addgene full sequence | sequence record 442851 | Addgene NGS Result
TGCACGAACCCCCCGTTCAGCCCGACCGCTGCGCCTTATCCGGTAACTATCGTCTTGAGTCCAACCCGGT
AAGACACGACTTATCGCCACTGGCAGCAGCCACTGGTAACAGGATTAGCAGAGCGAGGTATGTAGGCGGT
GCTACAGAGTTCTTGAAGTGGTGGCCTAACTACGGCTACACTAGAAGAACAGTATTTGGTATCTGCGCTC
TGCTGAAGCCAGTTACCTTCGGAAAAAGAGTTGGTAGCTCTTGATCCGGCAAACAAACCACCGCTGGTAG
CGGTGGTTTTTTTGTTTGCAAGCAGCAGATTACGCGCAGAAAAAAAGGATCTCAAGAAGATCCTTTGATC
TTTTCTACGGGGTCTGACGCTCAGTGGAACGAAAACTCACGTTAAGGGATTTTGGTCATGAGATTATCAA
AAAGGATCTTCACCTAGATCCTTTTAAATTAAAAATGAAGTTTTAAATCAATCTAAAGTATATATGAGTA
AACTTGGTCTGACAGTTACCAATGCTTAATCAGTGAGGCACCTATCTCAGCGATCTGTCTATTTCGTTCA
TCCATAGTTGCCTGACTCCCCGTCGTGTAGATAACTACGATACGGGAGGGCTTACCATCTGGCCCCAGTG
CTGCAATGATACCGCGAGACCCACGCTCACCGGCTCCAGATTTATCAGCAATAAACCAGCCAGCCGGAAG
GGCCGAGCGCAGAAGTGGTCCTGCAACTTTATCCGCCTCCATCCAGTCTATTAATTGTTGCCGGGAAGCT
AGAGTAAGTAGTTCGCCAGTTAATAGTTTGCGCAACGTTGTTGCCATTGCTACAGGCATCGTGGTGTCAC
GCTCGTCGTTTGGTATGGCTTCATTCAGCTCCGGTTCCCAACGATCAAGGCGAGTTACATGATCCCCCAT
GTTGTGCAAAAAAGCGGTTAGCTCCTTCGGTCCTCCGATCGTTGTCAGAAGTAAGTTGGCCGCAGTGTTA
TCACTCATGGTTATGGCAGCACTGCATAATTCTCTTACTGTCATGCCATCCGTAAGATGCTTTTCTGTGA
CTGGTGAGTACTCAACCAAGTCATTCTGAGAATAGTGTATGCGGCGACCGAGTTGCTCTTGCCCGGCGTC
AATACGGGATAATACCGCGCCACATAGCAGAACTTTAAAAGTGCTCATCATTGGAAAACGTTCTTCGGGG
CGAAAACTCTCAAGGATCTTACCGCTGTTGAGATCCAGTTCGATGTAACCCACTCGTGCACCCAACTGAT
CTTCAGCATCTTTTACTTTCACCAGCGTTTCTGGGTGAGCAAAAACAGGAAGGCAAAATGCCGCAAAAAA
GGGAATAAGGGCGACACGGAAATGTTGAATACTCATACTCTTCCTTTTTCAATATTATTGAAGCATTTAT
CAGGGTTATTGTCTCATGAGCGGATACATATTTGAATGTATTTAGAAAAATAAACAAATAGGGGTTCCGC
GCACATTTCCCCGAAAAGTGCCACCTG
[116 nt withheld, positions 1498-1613]
ACCACGTTC
[91 nt withheld, positions 1623-1713]
A
[49 nt withheld, positions 1715-1763]
CCTTTGACGTTGGAGTCCACGTTCTTT
[37 nt withheld, positions 1791-1827]
ACCCTATCTCGGTCTATTCTTTTGATTTATAAGGGATTTTGCCGATTTCGGCCTATTGGTTAAAAAAATG
AGCTGATTTAACAAAAATTTAACGCGAATTTTAACAAAATATTAACGCTTACAATTTCCATTCGCCATTC
AGGCTGCGCAACTGTTGGGAAGGGCGATCGGTGCGGGCCTCTTCGCTATTACGCCAGCTGGCGAAAGGGG
GATGTGCTGCAAGGCGATTAAGTTGGGTAACGCCAGGGTTTTCCCAGTCACGACGTTGTAAAACGACGGC
CAGTGAGCGCGCGTAATACGACTCACTATAGGGCGAATTGGGTACAAGCTTGGTTCGACTTGCAGCCTGA
AATACGGCACGAGTAGGAAAAGCCGAGTCAAATGCCGAATGCAGAGTCTCATTACAGCACAATCAACTCA
AGAAAAACTCGACACTTTTTTACCATTTGCACTTAAATCCTTTTTTATTCGTTATGTATACTTTTTTTGG
TCCCTAACCAAAACAAAACCAAACTCTCTTAGTCGTGCCTCTATATTTAAAACTATCAATTTATTATAGT
CAATAAATCGAACTGTGTTTTCAACAAACGAACAATAGGACACTTTGATTCTAAAGGAAATTTTGAAAAT
CTTAAGCAGAGGGTTCTTAAGACCATTTGCCAATTCTTATAATTCTCAACTGCTCTTTCCTGATGTTGAT
CATTTATATAGGTATGTTTTCCTCAATACTTCGTTCAGTTTGCCCGGTTTAACGTTTTAGAGCTAGAAAT
AGCAAGTTAAAATAAGGCTAGTCCGTTATCAACTTGAAAAAGTGGCACCGAGTCGGTGCGATCCATTTTT
TTGCTCACCTGTGATTGCTCCTACTCAAATACAAAAACATCAAATTTTCTGTCAATAAAGCATATTTATT
TATATTTATTTTACAGGAAAGAATTACTAGTGAGCTCCAGCTTTTGTTCCCTTTAGTGAGGGTTAATTGC
GCGCTTGGCGTAATCATGGTCATAGCTGTTTCCTGTGTGAAATTGTTATCCGCTCACAATTCCACACAAC
ATACGAGCCGGAAGCATAAAGTGTAAAGCCTGGGGTGCCTAATGAGTGAGCTAACTCACATTAATTGCGT
TGCGCTCACTGCCCGCTTTCCAGTCGGGAAACCTGTCGTGCCAGCTGCATTAATGAATCGGCCAACGCGC
GGGGAGAGGCGGTTTGCGTATTGGGCGCTCTTCCGCTTCCTCGCTCACTGACTCGCTGCGCTCGGTCGTT
CGGCTGCGGCGAGCGGTATCAGCTCACTCAAAGGCGGTAATACGGTTATCCACAGAATCAGGGGATAACG
CAGGAAAGAACATGTGAGCAAAAGGCCAGCAAAAGGCCAGGAACCGTAAAAAGGCCGCGTTGCTGGCGTT
TTTCCATAGGCTCCGCCCCCCTGACGAGCATCACAAAAATCGACGCTCAAGTCAGAGGTGGCGAAACCCG
ACAGGACTATAAAGATACCAGGCGTTTCCCCCTGGAAGCTCCCTCGTGCGCTCTCCTGTTCCGACCCTGC
CGCTTACCGGATACCTGTCCGCCTTTCTCCCTTCGGGAAGCGTGGCGCTTTCTCATAGCTCACGCTGTAG
GTATCTCAGTTCGGTGTAGGTCGTTCGCTCCAAGCTGGGCTGTG
Features (pLannotate 1.2.2; 14 found; start..end, strand, type, name):
    506..1366    -  CDS            AmpR: β-lactamase; bla; confers resistance to ampicillin, carbenicillin, and related antibiotics
   1367..1471    -  promoter       AmpR promoter: bla
   1498..1954    +  rep_origin     f1 ori (sequence partly withheld): f1 bacteriophage origin of replication; arrow indicates direction of (+) strand synthesis
   1958..2113    -  CDS            lacZα (fragment): LacZα fragment of β-galactosidase; lacZ fragment
   2121..2139    +  promoter       T7 promoter: promoter for bacteriophage T7 RNA polymerase
   2160..2559    +  promoter       dU6-2 promoter: RNA polymerase III promoter for Drosophila U6-2 snRNA (Das et al., 1987)
   2581..2656    +  misc_RNA       gRNA scaffold: guide RNA scaffold for the Streptococcus pyogenes CRISPR/Cas9 system
   2664..2762    +  promoter       dU6-3 promoter (fragment): RNA polymerase III promoter for Drosophila U6-3 snRNA (Port et al., 2014)
   2787..2805    -  promoter       T3 promoter: promoter for bacteriophage T3 RNA polymerase
   2850..2866    -  protein_bind   lac operator: The lac repressor binds to the lac operator to inhibit transcription in E. coli. This inhibition can be relieved by adding lactose or isopropyl-β-D-thiogalactopyranoside (IPTG). lac repressor encoded by lacI
   2874..2904    -  promoter       lac promoter: promoter for the E. coli lac operon
   2919..2940    -  protein_bind   CAP binding site: CAP binding activates transcription in the presence of cAMP. E. coli catabolite activator protein
   2953..3045    -  CDS            lacI (fragment): lac repressor; lacI; The lac repressor binds to the lac operator to inhibit transcription in E. coli. This inhibition can be relieved by adding lactose or isopropyl-β-D-thiogalactopyranoside (IPTG).
   3228..335     -  rep_origin     ori (across the origin): high-copy-number ColE1/pMB1/pBR322/pUC origin of replication
