[The description below was written by a language model from this plasmid's Addgene catalogue record and pLannotate feature annotations shown in this document.]
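Description:
pdU6-2_sgRNA1-d5-HT2BR is a small (about 3.5 kb) insect-expression CRISPR plasmid built on the pdU6-2 backbone to produce a single guide RNA in Drosophila melanogaster. It is propagated in E. coli as a high-copy plasmid through a ColE1/pUC-type origin and selected with ampicillin via the β-lactamase gene and its native promoter. The backbone looks like a standard phagemid cloning vector. It carries an f1 origin, flanking T7 and T3 promoters, and remnants of the lac region (lac promoter, operator, CAP site, and fragments of lacZα and lacI) on either side of the guide cassette. None of these elements contribute to guide expression in flies.

The functional payload is a Drosophila U6-2 snRNA promoter, an RNA polymerase III promoter suited to short, uncapped transcripts. A roughly 20-nt gap separates it from the Streptococcus pyogenes Cas9 gRNA scaffold, and this gap matches the position of the cloned spacer. A short fragment annotated as dU6-3 promoter sequence lies just downstream of the scaffold; the record does not explain its role, though it may simply be U6 flanking sequence retained from the backbone. The guide (gRNA1) targets the end of the coding frame of the fly serotonin receptor 5-HT2B gene (CG42796). The plasmid encodes no Cas9 and no fly selection marker, so the nuclease must be supplied separately. The stated purpose is editing at the 3′ end of the receptor's coding sequence. The name suggests it is one of a set of guides, but the record does not describe a donor template or the intended modification. The insert was introduced by restriction cloning, with the sites unrecorded.
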