Addgene plasmid #221827: pdU6-2_sgRNA1-d5-HT2BR
Purpose: Plasmid to express gRNA1 (ttcagtttgcccggtttaac) for editing at the end of Drosophila 5-HT2BR coding frame
Depositing lab: Quentin Gaudry. Depositing organization: University of Maryland, College Park. Publication: Serotonin acts through multiple cellular targets during an olfactory critical period. Mallick A, Tan HL, Epstein JM, Gaudry Q, Dacks AM. bioRxiv [Preprint]. 2024 Apr 14:2024.04.14.589413. doi: 10.1101/2024.04.14.589413. PubMed 38645269.
Backbone
  Vector backbone: pdU6-2
  Vector type: Insect Expression, CRISPR
Growth in bacteria
  Bacterial resistance: Ampicillin, 100 μg/mL
  Growth temperature: 37°C
  Growth strain: DH5alpha
  Copy number: High Copy
Gene/Insert
  Gene/Insert name: d5-HT2BR gRNA1
  gRNA/shRNA sequence: ttcagtttgcccggtttaac
  Species: D. melanogaster (fly)
  Entrez Gene: CG42796 (a.k.a. Dmel_CG42796, CG7994, CG8007, Dmel\CG42796, Dmel_CG7994, Dmel_CG8007, anon-WO0170980.94, anon-WO0170980.95, anon-WO0170980.97, anon-WO0170980.98)
  Promoter: Drosophila U6 promoter
  Cloning method: Restriction Enzyme; 5′ cloning site unknown (unknown if destroyed); 3′ cloning site NA (unknown if destroyed)
  Sequencing primers: 5′ NA
Terms and licenses: Academic/Nonprofit Terms; Industry Terms: Not Available to Industry
Depositor comments: Please visit https://doi.org/10.1101/2024.04.14.589413 for bioRxiv preprint.
How to cite: pdU6-2_sgRNA1-d5-HT2BR was a gift from Quentin Gaudry (Addgene plasmid # 221827 ; http://n2t.net/addgene:221827 ; RRID:Addgene_221827)
