>Addgene plasmid #221827 | pdU6-2_sgRNA1-d5-HT2BR | depositor partial sequence | sequence record 434285 | partial sequence
GTTCGACTTGCAGCCTGAAATACGGCACGAGTAGGAAAAGCCGAGTCAAATGCCGAATGCAGAGTCTCAT
TACAGCACAATCAACTCAAGAAAAACTCGACACTTTTTTACCATTTGCACTTAAATCCTTTTTTATTCGT
TATGTATACTTTTTTTGGTCCCTAACCAAAACAAAACCAAACTCTCTTAGTCGTGCCTCTATATTTAAAA
CTATCAATTTATTATAGTCAATAAATCGAACTGTGTTTTCAACAAACGAACAATAGGACACTTTGATTCT
AAAGGAAATTTTGAAAATCTTAAGCAGAGGGTTCTTAAGACCATTTGCCAATTCTTATAATTCTCAACTG
CTCTTTCCTGATGTTGATCATTTATATAGGTATGTTTTCCTCAATACTTCGTTCAGTTTGCCCGGTTTAA
CGTTTTAGAGCTAGAAATAGCAAGTTAAAATAAGGCTAGTCCGTTATCAACTTGAAAAAGTGGCACCGAG
TCGGTGCGATCCATTTTTTTGCTCACCTGTGATTGCTCCTACTCAAATACAAAAACATCAAATTTTCTGT
CAATAAAGCATATTTATTTATATTTATTTTACAGGAAAGAATTACTAGTGAGCTCCAGCTTTTGTTCCCT
TTAGTGAGGGTTAATTGCGCGCTTGGCGTAATCATGGTCATAGCTGTTTCCTGTGTGAAATTGTTATCCG
CTCACAATTCCACACAACATACGAGCCGGAAGCATAAAGTGTAAAGCCTGGGGTGCCTAATGAGTGAGCT
AACTCACATTAATTGCGTTGCGCTCACTGCCCGCTTTCCAGTCGGGAAACCTGTCGTGCCAGCTGCATTA
ATGAATCGGCCAACGCGCGGGGAGAGGCGGTTTGCGTATTGGGCGCTCTTCCGCTTCCTCGCTCACTGAC
TCGCTGCGCTCGGTCGTTCGGCTGCGGCGAGCGGTATCAGCTCACTCAAAGGCGGTAATACGGTTATCCA
CAGAATCAGGGGATAACGCAGGAAAGAACATGTGAGCAAAAGGCCAGCAAAAGGCCAGGAACCGTAAAAA
GGCCGCGTTGCTGGCGTTTTTCCATAGGCTCCGCCCCCCTGACGAGCATCACAAAAA
